>Addgene plasmid #128064 | BS II KS+ loxP-GFP_ZEO_loxP | addgene full sequence | sequence record 255173 | Addgene NGS Result
GTGGCACTTTTCGGGGAAATGTGCGCGGAACCCCTATTTGTTTATTTTTCTAAATACATTCAAATATGTA
TCCGCTCATGAGACAATAACCCTGATAAATGCTTCAATAATATTGAAAAAGGAAGAGTATGAGTATTCAA
CATTTCCGTGTCGCCCTTATTCCCTTTTTTGCGGCATTTTGCCTTCCTGTTTTTGCTCACCCAGAAACGC
TGGTGAAAGTAAAAGATGCTGAAGATCAGTTGGGTGCACGAGTGGGTTACATCGAACTGGATCTCAACAG
CGGTAAGATCCTTGAGAGTTTTCGCCCCGAAGAACGTTTTCCAATGATGAGCACTTTTAAAGTTCTGCTA
TGTGGCGCGGTATTATCCCGTATTGACGCCGGGCAAGAGCAACTCGGTCGCCGCATACACTATTCTCAGA
ATGACTTGGTTGAGTACTCACCAGTCACAGAAAAGCATCTTACGGATGGCATGACAGTAAGAGAATTATG
CAGTGCTGCCATAACCATGAGTGATAACACTGCGGCCAACTTACTTCTGACAACGATCGGAGGACCGAAG
GAGCTAACCGCTTTTTTGCACAACATGGGGGATCATGTAACTCGCCTTGATCGTTGGGAACCGGAGCTGA
ATGAAGCCATACCAAACGACGAGCGTGACACCACGATGCCTGTAGCAATGGCAACAACGTTGCGCAAACT
ATTAACTGGCGAACTACTTACTCTAGCTTCCCGGCAACAATTAATAGACTGGATGGAGGCGGATAAAGTT
GCAGGACCACTTCTGCGCTCGGCCCTTCCGGCTGGCTGGTTTATTGCTGATAAATCTGGAGCCGGTGAGC
GTGGGTCTCGCGGTATCATTGCAGCACTGGGGCCAGATGGTAAGCCCTCCCGTATCGTAGTTATCTACAC
GACGGGGAGTCAGGCAACTATGGATGAACGAAATAGACAGATCGCTGAGATAGGTGCCTCACTGATTAAG
CATTGGTAACTGTCAGACCAAGTTTACTCATATATACTTTAGATTGATTTAAAACTTCATTTTTAATTTA
AAAGGATCTAGGTGAAGATCCTTTTTGATAATCTCATGACCAAAATCCCTTAACGTGAGTTTTCGTTCCA
CTGAGCGTCAGACCCCGTAGAAAAGATCAAAGGATCTTCTTGAGATCCTTTTTTTCTGCGCGTAATCTGC
TGCTTGCAAACAAAAAAACCACCGCTACCAGCGGTGGTTTGTTTGCCGGATCAAGAGCTACCAACTCTTT
TTCCGAAGGTAACTGGCTTCAGCAGAGCGCAGATACCAAATACTGTTCTTCTAGTGTAGCCGTAGTTAGG
CCACCACTTCAAGAACTCTGTAGCACCGCCTACATACCTCGCTCTGCTAATCCTGTTACCAGTGGCTGCT
GCCAGTGGCGATAAGTCGTGTCTTACCGGGTTGGACTCAAGACGATAGTTACCGGATAAGGCGCAGCGGT
CGGGCTGAACGGGGGGTTCGTGCACACAGCCCAGCTTGGAGCGAACGACCTACACCGAACTGAGATACCT
ACAGCGTGAGCTATGAGAAAGCGCCACGCTTCCCGAAGGGAGAAAGGCGGACAGGTATCCGGTAAGCGGC
AGGGTCGGAACAGGAGAGCGCACGAGGGAGCTTCCAGGGGGAAACGCCTGGTATCTTTATAGTCCTGTCG
GGTTTCGCCACCTCTGACTTGAGCGTCGATTTTTGTGATGCTCGTCAGGGGGGCGGAGCCTATGGAAAAA
CGCCAGCAACGCGGCCTTTTTACGGTTCCTGGCCTTTTGCTGGCCTTTTGCTCACATGTTCTTTCCTGCG
TTATCCCCTGATTCTGTGGATAACCGTATTACCGCCTTTGAGTGAGCTGATACCGCTCGCCGCAGCCGAA
CGACCGAGCGCAGCGAGTCAGTGAGCGAGGAAGCGGAAGAGCGCCCAATACGCAAACCGCCTCTCCCCGC
GCGTTGGCCGATTCATTAATGCAGCTGGCACGACAGGTTTCCCGACTGGAAAGCGGGCAGTGAGCGCAAC
GCAATTAATGTGAGTTAGCTCACTCATTAGGCACCCCAGGCTTTACACTTTATGCTTCCGGCTCGTATGT
TGTGTGGAATTGTGAGCGGATAACAATTTCACACAGGAAACAGCTATGACCATGATTACGCCAAGCTCGA
AATTAACCCTCACTAAAGGGAACAAAAGCTGGTACCGGGCCCCCCCTCGAGGTCGACGGTATCGATAAGC
TTGATATCGAATTCCTGCAGCCCGGGGGATCCACTAGTACTTCTCGAGGTCGACGGTATCGATAAGCTGG
ATCCATAACTTCGTATAATGTATGCTATACGAAGTTATCTAGCCTAAAAATTGAAAATAAATACAAAGGT
TCTTGAGGGTTGTGTTAAATTGAAAGCGAGAAATAATCATAAATAGCCGGCTTACGCGTTTCCGCGGTTT
CGCGAATGGCGGTAGAAAAAATGGCTAGCAAAGGAGAAGAACTTTTCACTGGAGTTGTCCCAATTCTTGT
TGAATTAGATGGTGATGTTAATGGGCACAAATTTTCTGTCAGTGGAGAGGGTGAAGGTGATGCTACATAC
GGAAAGCTTACCCTTAAATTTATTTGCACTACTGGAAAACTACCTGTTCCATGGCCAACACTTGTCACTA
CTTTCTCTTATGGTGTTCAATGCTTTTCCCGTTATCCGGATCATATGAAACGGCATGACTTTTTCAAGAG
TGCCATGCCCGAAGGTTATGTACAGGAACGCACTATATCTTTCAAAGATGACGGGAACTACAAGACGCGT
GCTGAAGTCAAGTTTGAAGGTGATACCCTTGTTAATCGTATCGAGTTAAAAGGTATTGATTTTAAAGAAG
ATGGAAACATTCTCGGACACAAACTCGAGTACAACTATAACTCACACAATGTATACATCACGGCAGACAA
ACAAAAGAATGGAATCAAAGCTAACTTCAAAATTCGTCACAACATTGAAGATGGATCCGTTCAACTAGCA
GACCATTATCAACAAAATACTCCAATTGGCGATGGCCCTGTCCTTTTACCAGACAACCATTACCTGTCGA
CACAATCTGCCCTTTCGAAAGATCCCAACGAAAAGCGTGACCACATGGTCCTTCTTGAGTTTGTAACTGC
TGCTGGGATTACACATGGCATGGATGCCAAGTTGACCAGTGCCGTTCCGGTGCTCACCGCGCGCGACGTC
GCCGGAGCGGTCGAGTTCTGGACCGACCGGCTCGGGTTCTCCCGGGACTTCGTGGAGGACGACTTCGCCG
GTGTGGTCCGGGACGACGTGACCCTGTTCATCAGCGCGGTCCAGGACCAGGTGGTGCCGGACAACACCCT
GGCCTGGGTGTGGGTGCGCGGCCTGGACGAGCTGTACGCCGAGTGGTCGGAGGTCGTGTCCACGAACTTC
CGGGACGCCTCCGGGCCGGCCATGACCGAGATCGGCGAGCAGCCGTGGGGGCGGGAGTTCGCCCTGCGCG
ACCCGGCCGGCAACTGCGTGCACTTCGTGGCCGAGGAGCAGGACTGATTTTTCTACCTAGATAACTTCGT
ATAATGTATGCTATACGAAGTTATGCGGCCGCCACCGCGGTGGAGCTCCAATTCGCCCTATAGTGAGTCG
TATTACAATTCACTGGCCGTCGTTTTACAACGTCGTGACTGGGAAAACCCTGGCGTTACCCAACTTAATC
GCCTTGCAGCACATCCCCCTTTCGCCAGCTGGCGTAATAGCGAAGAGGCCCGCACCGATCGCCCTTCCCA
ACAGTTGCGCAGCCTGAATGGCGAATGGG
[124 nt withheld, positions 3810-3933]
C
[91 nt withheld, positions 3935-4025]
A
[49 nt withheld, positions 4027-4075]
CCTTTGACGTTGGAGTCCACGTTCTTT
[37 nt withheld, positions 4103-4139]
ACCCTATCTCGGTCTATTCTTTTGATTTATAAGGGATTTTGCCGATTTCGGCCTATTGGTTAAAAAATGA
GCTGATTTAACAAAAATTTAACGCGAATTTTAACAAAATATTAACGCTTACAATTTAG
Features (pLannotate 1.2.2; 18 found; start..end, strand, type, name):
     24..128     +  promoter       AmpR promoter: bla
    129..989     +  CDS            AmpR: β-lactamase; bla; confers resistance to ampicillin, carbenicillin, and related antibiotics
   1160..1748    +  rep_origin     ori: high-copy-number ColE1/pMB1/pBR322/pUC origin of replication
   1931..2023    +  CDS            lacI (fragment): lac repressor; lacI; The lac repressor binds to the lac operator to inhibit transcription in E. coli. This inhibition can be relieved by adding lactose or isopropyl-β-D-thiogalactopyranoside (IPTG).
   2036..2057    +  protein_bind   CAP binding site: CAP binding activates transcription in the presence of cAMP. E. coli catabolite activator protein
   2072..2102    +  promoter       lac promoter: promoter for the E. coli lac operon
   2110..2126    +  protein_bind   lac operator: The lac repressor binds to the lac operator to inhibit transcription in E. coli. This inhibition can be relieved by adding lactose or isopropyl-β-D-thiogalactopyranoside (IPTG). lac repressor encoded by lacI
   2171..2189    +  promoter       T3 promoter: promoter for bacteriophage T3 RNA polymerase
   2201..2278    -  misc_feature   MCS (fragment): pBluescript multiple cloning site
   2283..2308    -  misc_feature   MCS (fragment): pBluescript multiple cloning site
   2315..2348    -  protein_bind   loxP: Cre-mediated recombination occurs in the 8-bp core sequence (GCATACAT). Cre recombinase
   2471..3176    +  CDS            Cycle 3 GFP (fragment): Cycle 3 GFP (Crameri et al., 1996) mammalian codon-optimized
   3176..3547    +  CDS            BleoR: antibiotic-binding protein; Sh ble from Streptoalloteichus hindustanus; confers resistance to bleomycin, phleomycin, and Zeocin™
   3561..3594    -  protein_bind   loxP: Cre-mediated recombination occurs in the 8-bp core sequence (GCATACAT). Cre recombinase
   3595..3618    -  misc_feature   MCS (fragment): pBluescript multiple cloning site
   3627..3645    -  promoter       T7 promoter: promoter for bacteriophage T7 RNA polymerase
   3648..3805    +  CDS            lacZα (fragment): LacZα fragment of β-galactosidase; lacZ fragment
   3810..4238    +  rep_origin     f1 ori (sequence partly withheld): f1 bacteriophage origin of replication; arrow indicates direction of (+) strand synthesis
