[The description below was written by a language model from this plasmid's Addgene catalogue record and pLannotate feature annotations shown in this document.]
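Description:
BS II KS+ loxP-GFP_ZEO_loxP is a small (about 4.3 kb) bacterial cloning plasmid built on the pBluescript II KS+ backbone and catalogued as a Cre/Lox vector. It is propagated in E. coli at high copy number from a ColE1/pUC-type origin and selected with ampicillin through the bla β-lactamase gene and its own promoter. The backbone also retains an f1 phage origin, which allows single-stranded DNA production, as well as the usual pBluescript lac promoter/operator region, lacZα remnants, and flanking T3 and T7 phage promoters around what is left of the multiple cloning site.

The payload is a synthetic cassette of roughly 1.4 kb, inserted between the KpnI and NotI sites, in which two loxP sites bracket a GFP–Zeocin resistance unit. The annotation identifies a mammalian codon-optimized Cycle 3 GFP coding fragment running directly into the Sh ble (BleoR) coding sequence. This arrangement suggests a single GFP-Zeo fusion that would combine fluorescence with resistance to Zeocin, bleomycin and phleomycin, although the record does not state this explicitly. Both loxP sites are annotated on the same strand, so they are in direct orientation and Cre recombinase would excise the intervening marker, leaving a single loxP site behind. No dedicated eukaryotic promoter or polyadenylation signal is annotated within the cassette; there is an unannotated stretch of about 120 bp between the first loxP and GFP, and the record does not say what it contains.

The stated purpose is simply to carry the loxP-GFP-Zeo-loxP cassette. This fits use as a source or template plasmid from which a removable, floxed selectable and fluorescent marker can be subcloned into other constructs, such as targeting or expression vectors.
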