Addgene plasmid #128064: BS II KS+ loxP-GFP_ZEO_loxP
Purpose: has loxp-GFP-Zeo-Loxp cassette
Depositing lab: Oskar Laur. Depositing organization: Emory University.
Backbone
  Vector backbone: BS II KS+
  Vector type: Cre/Lox
Growth in bacteria
  Bacterial resistance: Ampicillin, 100 μg/mL
  Growth temperature: 37°C
  Growth strain: DH5alpha
  Copy number: High Copy
Gene/Insert
  Gene/Insert name: loxp-GFP-Zeo-Loxp
  Species: Synthetic
  Insert size (bp): 1390
  Mutation: no
  Cloning method: Restriction Enzyme; 5′ cloning site KpnI (unknown if destroyed); 3′ cloning site NotI (unknown if destroyed)
Terms and licenses: Academic/Nonprofit Terms; Industry Terms: Not Available to Industry
How to cite: BS II KS+ loxP-GFP_ZEO_loxP was a gift from Oskar Laur (Addgene plasmid # 128064 ; http://n2t.net/addgene:128064 ; RRID:Addgene_128064)
